>Addgene plasmid #90486 | pIMP1-Padc | addgene full sequence | sequence record 178608 | Addgene NGS Result
CACTGACTCGCTGCGCTCGGTCGTTCGGCTGCGGCGAGCGGTATCAGCTCACTCAAAGGCGGTAATACGG
TTATCCACAGAATCAGGGGATAACGCAGGAAAGAACATGTGAGCAAAAGGCCAGCAAAAGGCCAGGAACC
GTAAAAAGGCCGCGTTGCTGGCGTTTTTCCATAGGCTCCGCCCCCCTGACGAGCATCACAAAAATCGACG
CTCAAGTCAGAGGTGGCGAAACCCGACAGGACTATAAAGATACCAGGCGTTTCCCCCTGGAAGCTCCCTC
GTGCGCTCTCCTGTTCCGACCCTGCCGCTTACCGGATACCTGTCCGCCTTTCTCCCTTCGGGAAGCGTGG
CGCTTTCTCATAGCTCACGCTGTAGGTATCTCAGTTCGGTGTAGGTCGTTCGCTCCAAGCTGGGCTGTGT
GCACGAACCCCCCGTTCAGCCCGACCGCTGCGCCTTATCCGGTAACTATCGTCTTGAGTCCAACCCGGTA
AGACACGACTTATCGCCACTGGCAGCAGCCACTGGTAACAGGATTAGCAGAGCGAGGTATGTAGGCGGTG
CTACAGAGTTCTTGAAGTGGTGGCCTAACTACGGCTACACTAGAAGAACAGTATTTGGTATCTGCGCTCT
GCTGAAGCCAGTTACCTTCGGAAAAAGAGTTGGTAGCTCTTGATCCGGCAAACAAACCACCGCTGGTAGC
GGTGGTTTTTTTGTTTGCAAGCAGCAGATTACGCGCAGAAAAAAAGGATCTCAAGAAGATCCTTTGATCT
TTTCTACGGGGTCTGACGCTCAGTGGAACGAAAACTCACGTTAAGGGATTTTGGTCATGAGATTATCAAA
AAGGATCTTCACCTAGATCCTTTTAAATTAAAAATGAAGTTTTAAATCAATCTAAAGTATATATGAGTAA
ACTTGGTCTGACAGTTACCAATGCTTAATCAGTGAGGCACCTATCTCAGCGATCTGTCTATTTCGTTCAT
CCATAGTTGCCTGACTCCCCGTCGTGTAGATAACTACGATACGGGAGGGCTTACCATCTGGCCCCAGTGC
TGCAATGATACCGCGAGACCCACGCTCACCGGCTCCAGATTTATCAGCAATAAACCAGCCAGCCGGAAGG
GCCGAGCGCAGAAGTGGTCCTGCAACTTTATCCGCCTCCATCCAGTCTATTAATTGTTGCCGGGAAGCTA
GAGTAAGTAGTTCGCCAGTTAATAGTTTGCGCAACGTTGTTGCCATTGCTACAGGCATCGTGGTGTCACG
CTCGTCGTTTGGTATGGCTTCATTCAGCTCCGGTTCCCAACGATCAAGGCGAGTTACATGATCCCCCATG
TTGTGCAAAAAAGCGGTTAGCTCCTTCGGTCCTCCGATCGTTGTCAGAAGTAAGTTGGCCGCAGTGTTAT
CACTCATGGTTATGGCAGCACTGCATAATTCTCTTACTGTCATGCCATCCGTAAGATGCTTTTCTGTGAC
TGGTGAGTACTCAACCAAGTCATTCTGAGAATAGTGTATGCGGCGACCGAGTTGCTCTTGCCCGGCGTCA
ATACGGGATAATACCGCGCCACATAGCAGAACTTTAAAAGTGCTCATCATTGGAAAACGTTCTTCGGGGC
GAAAACTCTCAAGGATCTTACCGCTGTTGAGATCCAGTTCGATGTAACCCACTCGTGCACCCAACTGATC
TTCAGCATCTTTTACTTTCACCAGCGTTTCTGGGTGAGCAAAAACAGGAAGGCAAAATGCCGCAAAAAAG
GGAATAAGGGCGACACGGAAATGTTGAATACTCATACTCTTCCTTTTTCAATATTATTGAAGCATTTATC
AGGGTTATTGTCTCATGAGCGGATACATATTTGAATGTATTTAGAAAAATAAACAAATAGGGGTTCCGCG
CACATTTCCCCGAAAAGTGCCACCTGACGTCTAAGAAACCATTATTATCATGACATTAACCTATAAAAAT
AGGCGTATCACGAGGCCCTTTCGTCTCGCGCGTTTCGGTGATGACGGTGAAAACCTCTGACACATGCAGC
TCCCGGAGACGGTCACAGCTTGTCTGTAAGCGGATGCCGGGAGCAGACAAGCCCGTCAGGGCGCGTCAGC
GGGTGTTGGCGGGTGTCGGGGCTGGCTTAACTATGCGGCATCAGAGCAGATTGTACTGAGAGTGCACCAT
ATGCGGTGTGAAATACCGCACAGATGCGTAAGGAGAAAATACCGCATCAGGCGCCATTCGCCATTCAGGC
TGCGCAACTGTTGGGAAGGGCGATCGGTGCGGGCCTCTTCGCTATTACGCCAGCTGGCGAAAGGGGGATG
TGCTGCAAGGCGATTAAGTTGGGTAACGCCAGGGTTTTCCCAGTCACGACGTTGTAAAACGACGGCCAGT
GAATTCGAGCTCGGTACCCGGGGATCCTCTAGAGTCGACAAAAGTCACCTTCCTAAATTTAATAATGTTT
AGCTTTTCTAACATACTTTATCTTCACATTATAAATCGCCTCTAGTCCTATTTATTTATATTTACATTAT
AACACATATTGTTTTTTTAAGTAAATTTTTACACCATATATTAATTTTTTCTACTAGCTTTCGAAAATAA
AAGTACACTTCCTAAAAATTCTGCATAATAGATTTATATAAACTTATGTGGAGGTGTTTTTACTGCAGCC
AAGCTTAATCGCATTTCATAGATTGACCTCCCAATAACTACGTGGTGTTATTGGGAGGTCAATCTATTTC
ATTTGCCTCTTGCTCAAAGTTCCCAAATTCGAGTAAGAGGTATTTTTGTTTTTGGTCGTCGCCTCTCATT
AGTAGTTCAGGGTTTAACATTAATACTCCAGTTTTTCTTTTTATAATATTTCCTTCTTCTAAGATTTTAA
GTGTTGTTATTACTGTTTGTAGACTTGTTCCTGTAGCTTTTGCTATTTCTCTTGTTGTAGCTATCATTGT
ATTGTTACTTAAGTGGACATTATCTAGGATATAGTTAACGATTTTAAGTTTTTTTCCGCCAATCATATCT
AACATACTTATTAATTGCACTATATATGCCTTTACGAAGTTACCAGACGTTTGTTTACGGTATAACTTGT
CTACCTCTATGACTTCTCCACTTTCTTCGTCTATGAGCCTCTGAGAGCCTTTATAGACTGTTCCATATCT
TTCTTTCATCTTTTTCTCACTCCTTATTTTAAACTATTCTAACTATATCATAACTGTTCTAAAAAAAAAA
GAACATTTGTTAAAAGAAATTAGAACAAAATGAGTGAAAAATTAGAACAAACAAATTCCTTATAAACCTT
ATCATCTCAACCTATATTAAGATTTTACCTAGTTGAATCTTCTTTTCTATATAAAGCGTCGGAGCATATC
AGGGGGTTATCTAACGTAAATGCTACCCTTCGGCTCGCTTTCGCTCGGCATTGACGTCAGATACTGCACC
CCCTGAACCCCCATGCTCCAACAGCAAAAAGGAAACTTTTTGCTGCTTTTCCGACGCTTATTCGCTTCGC
TCATATTTATATAGAAAAGAAGTGAATGCGCAAAAGACATAATCGATTCACAAAAAATAGGTACACGAAA
AACAAGTTAAGGGATGCAGTTTATGCATCCCTTAACTTACTTATTAAATAATTTATAGCTATTGAAAAGA
GATAAGAATTGTTCAAAGCTAATATTGTTTAAATCGTCAATTCCTGCATGTTTTAAGGAATTGTTAAATT
GATTTTTTGTAAATATTTTCTTGTATTCTTTGTTAACCCATTTCATAACGAAATAATTATACTTCTGTTT
ATCTTTGTGTGATATTCTTGATTTTTTTCTATTTAATCTGATAAGTGAGCTATTCACTTTAGGTTTAGGA
TGAAAATATTCTCTTGGAACCATACTTAATATAGAAATATCAACTTCTGCCATTAAAAATAATGCCAATG
AGCGTTTTGTATTTAATAATCTTTTAGCAAACCCGTATTCCACGATTAAATAAATCTCATCAGCTATACT
ATCAAAAACAATTTTGCGTATTATATCCGTACTTATGTTATAAGGTATATTACCAAATATTTTATAGGAT
TGGTTTTTAGGAAATTTAAACTGCAATATATCCTTGTTTAAAACTTGGAAATTATCGTGATCAACAAGTT
TATTTTCTGTAGTTTTGCATAATTTATGGTCTATTTCAATGGCAGTTACGAAATTACACCTCTGTACTAA
TTCAAGGGTAAAATGCCCTTTTCCTGAGCCGATTTCAAAGATATTATCATGTTCATTTAATCTTATATTT
GTCATTATTTTATCTATATTATGTTTTGAAGTAATAAAGTTTTGACTGTGTTTTATATTTTTCTCGTTCA
TTATAACCCTCTTTATTTTTTCCTCCTTATAAAATTAGTATAATTATAGCACGAGCTCTGATAAATATGA
ACATGATGAGTGATCGTTAAATTTATACTGCAATCTGATGCGATTATTGAATAAAAGATATGAGAGATTT
ATCTAGTTTCTTTTTTTACAAGAAAAAAGAAAGTTCTTAAAGGTTTTATACTTTTGGTCGTAGAGCACAC
GGTTTAACGACTTAATTACGAAGTAAATAAGTCTAGTGTGTTAGACTTTAATGTTTTTTTAAGGCATTAG
TGCATTTAAGCGTCAGAGCATGGCTTTATGCCGAGAAAACTATTGGTTGGAATGGCGTGTGTGTTAGCCA
AAGCTTGGCGTAATCATGGTCATAGCTGTTTCCTGTGTGAAATTGTTATCCGCTCACAATTCCACACAAC
ATACGAGCCGGAAGCATAAAGTGTAAAGCCTGGGGTGCCTAATGAGTGAGCTAACTCACATTAATTGCGT
TGCGCTCACTGCCCGCTTTCCAGTCGGGAAACCTGTCGTGCCAGCTGCATTAATGAATCGGCCAACGCGC
GGGGAGAGGCGGTTTGCGTATTGGGCGCTCTTCCGCTTCCTCGCT
Features (pLannotate 1.2.2; 13 found; start..end, strand, type, name):
    166..754     -  rep_origin     ori: high-copy-number ColE1/pMB1/pBR322/pUC origin of replication
    925..1785    -  CDS            AmpR: β-lactamase; bla; confers resistance to ampicillin, carbenicillin, and related antibiotics
   1786..1890    -  promoter       AmpR promoter: bla
   1985..2020    +  CDS            rop (fragment): Rop protein, which maintains plasmids at low copy number; rop
   2122..2221    +  misc_feature   bom (fragment): basis of mobility region from pBR322
   2227..2384    -  CDS            lacZα (fragment): LacZα fragment of β-galactosidase; lacZ fragment
   2381..2419    +  misc_feature   MCS (fragment): pUC18/19 multiple cloning site
   2722..3159    -  CDS            repL: REPLM_BACIU - Protein predicted: Swiss-Prot protein existence level 4. From Bacillus subtilis.
   3610..4341    -  CDS            ermC': ERM_BACIU - Experimental evidence at protein level: Swiss-Prot protein existence level 1. This protein produces a dimethylation of the adenine residue at position 2085 in 23S rRNA, resulting in reduced affinity between ribosomes and macrolide-lincosamide-streptogramin B antibiotics. From Bacillus subtilis.
   4733..4749    -  protein_bind   lac operator: The lac repressor binds to the lac operator to inhibit transcription in E. coli. This inhibition can be relieved by adding lactose or isopropyl-β-D-thiogalactopyranoside (IPTG). lac repressor encoded by lacI
   4757..4787    -  promoter       lac promoter: promoter for the E. coli lac operon
   4802..4823    -  protein_bind   CAP binding site: CAP binding activates transcription in the presence of cAMP. E. coli catabolite activator protein
   4836..4928    -  CDS            lacI (fragment): lac repressor; lacI; The lac repressor binds to the lac operator to inhibit transcription in E. coli. This inhibition can be relieved by adding lactose or isopropyl-β-D-thiogalactopyranoside (IPTG).
