[The description below was written by a language model from this plasmid's Addgene catalogue record and pLannotate feature annotations shown in this document.]
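Description:
pIMP1-Padc is an empty E. coli–Clostridium shuttle expression vector of about 4.9 kb, derived from pIMP1-Pthl by replacing the thiolase (thl) promoter with the promoter of the acetoacetate decarboxylase gene adc (CA_P0165). It is intended for expressing cloned genes in Clostridium acetobutylicum ATCC 824 and Clostridium beijerinckii NCIMB 8052. It carries no insert, so the user supplies the coding sequence to be placed downstream of the adc promoter.

The annotated features reflect the two-host design. For propagation in E. coli, the plasmid has a high-copy ColE1/pUC-type origin and a β-lactamase gene with its own promoter, giving ampicillin selection. The catalogue nevertheless lists copy number as unknown. For Gram-positive hosts it carries a repL replication gene and an ermC' rRNA methylase gene, both matched to Bacillus subtilis sequences. The methylase modifies 23S rRNA and confers resistance to macrolide-lincosamide-streptogramin B antibiotics such as erythromycin. Remnants of the pUC-type cloning vector are also present: fragments of lacZα, the pUC18/19 multiple cloning site, lacI, rop and bom, together with the lac promoter, operator and CAP binding site. The lacZα and polylinker fragments are separated from the lac promoter region by the Gram-positive segment.

The automated annotation did not label the adc promoter itself, so the feature table does not show its position or the available cloning sites. The unannotated stretch next to the polylinker fragment is a plausible location, but this is not confirmed by the record. The plasmid comes from work on I-SceI-mediated scarless allelic exchange in Clostridium, where promoter-bearing pIMP1 derivatives served as expression backbones.
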