Addgene plasmid #90486: pIMP1-Padc
Purpose: (Empty Backbone) Plasmid with adc(CA_P0165) promoter for gene expression in Clostridium acetobutylicum ATCC 824 and Clostridium beijerinckii NCIMB8052
Depositing lab: Sheng Yang. Depositing organization: CAS Center for Excellence in Molecular Plant Sciences ("CEMPS"). Publication: I-SceI-mediated scarless gene modification via allelic exchange in Clostridium. Zhang N, Shao L, Jiang Y, Gu Y, Li Q, Liu J, Jiang W, Yang S. J Microbiol Methods. 2015 Jan;108:49-60. doi: 10.1016/j.mimet.2014.11.004. Epub 2014 Nov 15. PubMed 25451462.
Backbone
  Vector backbone: pIMP1-Pthl
  Vector type: Bacterial Expression
Growth in bacteria
  Bacterial resistance: Ampicillin, 100 μg/mL
  Growth temperature: 37°C
  Growth strain: DH5alpha
  Copy number: Unknown
Gene/Insert
  Gene/Insert name: None
Terms and licenses: Academic/Nonprofit Terms; Industry Terms: Not Available to Industry
Depositor comments: Derived from IMP1-Pthl, with adc (cap0165) promoter instead of thl promoter
How to cite: pIMP1-Padc was a gift from Sheng Yang (Addgene plasmid # 90486 ; http://n2t.net/addgene:90486 ; RRID:Addgene_90486)
